Addgene plasmid #209947: pA-CBh.TP-CNOT8-V5H6.MCh.Puro
Purpose: In mammalian cells expresses TP fused to a CNOT8 with a V5H6 tag. Also expresses an mCherry fluorescent protein and puromycin resistance marker.
Depositing lab: Kevin Weeks. Depositing organization: University of North Carolina at Chapel Hill. Publication: Functional Proximity across an mRNA. Hatfield BM, Weidmann CA, McCutchin CA, Irving PS, Nelson IM, Felder S, Weeks KM. Biochemistry. 2025 Sep 16;64(18):3854-3865. doi: 10.1021/acs.biochem.5c00340. Epub 2025 Aug 12. PubMed 40792674.
Backbone
  Vector backbone: pA
  Total vector size (bp): 6721
  Vector type: Mammalian Expression
  Selectable markers: Puromycin
Growth in bacteria
  Bacterial resistance: Ampicillin, 100 μg/mL
  Growth temperature: 37°C
  Growth strain: DH5alpha
  Copy number: Low Copy
Gene/Insert 1
  Gene/Insert name: CCR4-NOT transcription complex subunit 8 (alt name: CNOT8)
  Species: H. sapiens (human)
  Insert size (bp): 881
  Entrez Gene: CNOT8 (a.k.a. CAF1, CALIF, Caf1b, POP2, hCAF1)
  Promoter: CBh
  Tag / fusion protein: TP (MS2 coat protein) (N terminal on insert); V5 epitope with H6 tag (C terminal on insert)
  Cloning method: Unknown
  Sequencing primers: 5′ NA; 3′ NA
Gene/Insert 2
  Gene/Insert name: mCherry fluorescent protein fused to puromycin resistance marker
  Promoter: CMV
  Cloning method: Unknown
  Sequencing primers: 5′ NA; 3′ NA
Resource information
  A portion of this plasmid was derived from a plasmid made by: Vector builder and GeneWiz
Terms and licenses: Academic/Nonprofit Terms; Industry Terms: Not Available to Industry
How to cite: pA-CBh.TP-CNOT8-V5H6.MCh.Puro was a gift from Kevin Weeks (Addgene plasmid # 209947 ; http://n2t.net/addgene:209947 ; RRID:Addgene_209947)
