[The description below was written by a language model from this plasmid's Addgene catalogue record and pLannotate feature annotations shown in this document.]
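Description:
pA-CBh.TP-CNOT8-V5H6.MCh.Puro is a 6.7 kb mammalian expression plasmid on the pA backbone that carries two independent expression cassettes. It is propagated in E. coli through a ColE1/pUC-type origin and a β-lactamase (ampicillin resistance) gene with its own bla promoter. The catalogue lists the plasmid as low copy, although the annotated origin is of the type usually described as high copy. Gateway attB4, attB1 and attB2 sites flank the promoter and the coding region, indicating that the first cassette was assembled by multisite recombination cloning.

The first cassette is driven by the CBh promoter, annotated as a CMV enhancer, the chicken β-actin promoter and a hybrid chicken β-actin/minute virus of mice intron. It expresses a fusion protein in which the MS2 bacteriophage coat protein (called TP in the record) sits at the N terminus of human CNOT8, a catalytic poly(A) 3'-5' exoribonuclease subunit of the CCR4-NOT deadenylase complex. A V5 epitope followed by a His6 tag sits at the C terminus for detection or purification; only the V5 portion appears in the feature table. An SV40 polyadenylation signal follows the cassette. Because MS2 coat protein binds a specific RNA hairpin, the fusion would allow CNOT8 to be tethered to transcripts carrying MS2 hairpins, in keeping with the associated study of functional proximity across an mRNA, though the record does not spell out the reporter used.

The second cassette uses the full CMV enhancer/promoter to express mCherry joined directly to puromycin N-acetyltransferase, terminated by a bGH polyadenylation signal. It allows fluorescent identification and puromycin selection of transfected cells.
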