Features (pLannotate 1.2.2; 19 found; start..end, strand, type, name):
      1..21      +  protein_bind   attB4: mutant version of attB; core recombination site for the Gateway® BP reaction BP Clonase™
     22..307     +  enhancer       CMV enhancer: human cytomegalovirus immediate early enhancer; contains an 18-bp deletion relative to the standard CMV enhancer
    309..586     +  promoter       chicken β-actin promoter: No description available
    587..814     +  intron         hybrid intron: hybrid between chicken β-actin (CBA) and minute virus of mice (MMV) introns (Gray et al., 2011)
    820..840     +  protein_bind   attB1: mutant version of attB; core recombination site for the Gateway® BP reaction BP Clonase™
    850..1239    +  CDS            CAPSD_BPMS2: Experimental evidence at protein level: Swiss-Prot protein existence level 1. Acts as a translational repressor of viral replicase synthesis late in infection. This latter function is the result of capsid protein interaction with an RNA hairpin which contains the replicase ribosome-binding site. From Escherichia phage MS2 (Bacteriophage MS2).
   1255..2130    +  CDS            CNOT8: CNOT8_HUMAN - Also known as CALIF, POP2. Experimental evidence at protein level: Swiss-Prot protein existence level 1. Has 3'-5' poly(A) exoribonuclease activity for synthetic poly(A) RNA substrate. Its function seems to be partially redundant with that of CNOT7. Catalytic component of the CCR4-NOT complex which is linked to various cellular processes including bulk mRNA degradation, miRNA-mediated repression, translational repression during translational initiation and general transcription regulation. During miRNA-mediated repression the complex seems also to act as translational repressor d
   2155..2196    +  CDS            V5 tag: epitope tag from simian virus 5
   2227..2251    -  protein_bind   attB2: mutant version of attB; recombination site for the Gateway® BP reaction BP Clonase™
   2280..2401    -  polyA_signal   SV40 poly(A) signal: SV40 polyadenylation signal
   2424..2492    -  CDS            large T antigen (fragment): large T antigen from SV40 (simian virus 40)
   2499..2878    +  enhancer       CMV enhancer: human cytomegalovirus immediate early enhancer
   2879..3082    +  promoter       CMV promoter: human cytomegalovirus (CMV) immediate early promoter
   3115..3822    +  CDS            mCherry: mCherry is a basic (constitutively fluorescent) red fluorescent protein published in 2004, derived from Discosoma sp.. It is reported to be a very rapidly-maturing monomer with low acid sensitivity.
   3823..4422    +  CDS            PuroR: puromycin N-acetyltransferase; pac from Streptomyces alboniger; confers resistance to puromycin
   4466..4690    +  polyA_signal   bGH poly(A) signal: bovine growth hormone polyadenylation signal
   4886..5474    -  rep_origin     ori: high-copy-number ColE1/pMB1/pBR322/pUC origin of replication
   5645..6505    -  CDS            AmpR: β-lactamase; bla; confers resistance to ampicillin, carbenicillin, and related antibiotics
   6506..6610    -  promoter       AmpR promoter: bla
>Addgene plasmid #209947 | pA-CBh.TP-CNOT8-V5H6.MCh.Puro | addgene full sequence | sequence record 418725 | Addgene NGS Result
CAACTTTGTATAGAAAAGTTGCGTTACATAACTTACGGTAAATGGCCCGCCTGGCTGACCGCCCAACGAC
CCCCGCCCATTGACGTCAATAGTAACGCCAATAGGGACTTTCCATTGACGTCAATGGGTGGAGTATTTAC
GGTAAACTGCCCACTTGGCAGTACATCAAGTGTATCATATGCCAAGTACGCCCCCTATTGACGTCAATGA
CGGTAAATGGCCCGCCTGGCATTGTGCCCAGTACATGACCTTATGGGACTTTCCTACTTGGCAGTACATC
TACGTATTAGTCATCGCTATTACCATGGTCGAGGTGAGCCCCACGTTCTGCTTCACTCTCCCCATCTCCC
CCCCCTCCCCACCCCCAATTTTGTATTTATTTATTTTTTAATTATTTTGTGCAGCGATGGGGGCGGGGGG
GGGGGGGGGGCGCGCGCCAGGCGGGGCGGGGCGGGGCGAGGGGCGGGGCGGGGCGAGGCGGAGAGGTGCG
GCGGCAGCCAATCAGAGCGGCGCGCTCCGAAAGTTTCCTTTTATGGCGAGGCGGCGGCGGCGGCGGCCCT
ATAAAAAGCGAAGCGCGCGGCGGGCGGGAGTCGCTGCGCGCTGCCTTCGCCCCGTGCCCCGCTCCGCCGC
CGCCTCGCGCCGCCCGCCCCGGCTCTGACTGACCGCGTTACTCCCACAGGTGAGCGGGCGGGACGGCCCT
TCTCCTCCGGGCTGTAATTAGCTGAGCAAGAGGTAAGGGTTTAAGGGATGGTTGGTTGGTGGGGTATTAA
TGTTTAATTACCTGGAGCACCTGCCTGAAATCACTTTTTTTCAGGTTGGCAAGTTTGTACAAAAAAGCAG
GCTGCCACCATGGCTTCTAACTTTACTCAGTTCGTTCTCGTCGACAATGGCGGAACTGGCGACGTGACTG
TCGCCCCAAGCAACTTCGCTAACGGGGTCGCTGAATGGATCAGCTCTAACTCGCGTTCACAGGCTTACAA
AGTAACCTGTAGCGTTCGTCAGAGCTCTGCGCAGAATCGCAAATACACCATCAAAGTCGAGGTGCCTAAA
GTGGCAACCCAGACTGTTGGTGGTGTAGAGCTTCCTGTAGCCGCATGGCGTTCGTACTTAAATATGGAAC
TAACCATTCCAATTTTCGCTACGAATTCCGACTGCGAGCTTATTGTTAAGGCAATGCAAGGTCTCCTAAA
AGATGGAAACCCGATTCCCTCGGCCATCGCAGCAAACTCCGGCATCTACGGCGGCGCTAGCAGCATGCCC
GCTGCCCTGGTTGAGAATTCCCAGGTGATCTGCGAAGTGTGGGCATCCAATCTTGAAGAGGAGATGCGAA
AGATTCGGGAAATCGTATTGTCCTATAGTTACATAGCGATGGATACAGAATTCCCCGGAGTCGTTGTGCG
GCCCATTGGTGAATTTCGGAGCTCTATCGACTATCAGTATCAGCTCCTGAGGTGTAATGTGGACCTTTTG
AAGATCATTCAACTGGGACTGACTTTCACAAACGAGAAAGGCGAATATCCCTCAGGAATAAATACCTGGC
AATTTAATTTCAAATTCAATCTGACAGAGGATATGTATAGCCAAGACTCCATAGATCTCCTTGCGAACTC
TGGCCTCCAGTTTCAGAAACACGAAGAGGAAGGTATCGACACCCTGCACTTTGCCGAACTGCTTATGACC
TCTGGAGTTGTGCTTTGTGATAACGTTAAATGGCTGTCTTTCCACAGTGGTTACGATTTCGGTTACATGG
TAAAGCTTTTGACTGATTCCCGATTGCCTGAGGAAGAGCATGAGTTCTTCCACATTCTCAATCTTTTCTT
TCCGTCCATTTATGACGTGAAGTACCTGATGAAAAGCTGCAAGAACTTGAAGGGGGGTTTGCAGGAGGTA
GCTGACCAATTGGATTTGCAAAGAATCGGTAGGCAACACCAGGCTGGTTCCGACTCCTTGCTTACGGGAA
TGGCGTTCTTTAGAATGAAGGAACTCTTCTTTGAGGACAGCATTGATGATGCTAAGTATTGCGGTAGGCT
TTACGGTCTTGGAACAGGTGTAGCGCAGAAGCAAAATGAGGATGTAGACAGCGCTCAAGAGAAAATGAGT
ATTTTGGCAATAATCAATAACATGCAGCAAAGGGATCCGGGCCCGCGGTTCGAAGGTAAGCCTATCCCTA
ACCCTCTCCTCGGTCTCGATTCTACGCGTACCGGTCATCATCACCATCACCATTGAACCCAGCTTTCTTG
TACAAAGTGGTGATGGCCGGCCGCTTCGAGCAGACATGATAAGATACATTGATGAGTTTGGACAAACCAC
AACTAGAATGCAGTGAAAAAAATGCTTTATTTGTGAAATTTGTGATGCTATTGCTTTATTTGTAACCATT
ATAAGCTGCAATAAACAAGTTAACAACAACAATTGCATTCATTTTATGTTTCAGGTTCAGGGGGAGGTGT
GGGAGGTTTTTTAAAGCAAGTAAAACCTCTACAAATGTGGTACGCGTTGACATTGATTATTGACTAGTTA
TTAATAGTAATCAATTACGGGGTCATTAGTTCATAGCCCATATATGGAGTTCCGCGTTACATAACTTACG
GTAAATGGCCCGCCTGGCTGACCGCCCAACGACCCCCGCCCATTGACGTCAATAATGACGTATGTTCCCA
TAGTAACGCCAATAGGGACTTTCCATTGACGTCAATGGGTGGAGTATTTACGGTAAACTGCCCACTTGGC
AGTACATCAAGTGTATCATATGCCAAGTACGCCCCCTATTGACGTCAATGACGGTAAATGGCCCGCCTGG
CATTATGCCCAGTACATGACCTTATGGGACTTTCCTACTTGGCAGTACATCTACGTATTAGTCATCGCTA
TTACCATGGTGATGCGGTTTTGGCAGTACATCAATGGGCGTGGATAGCGGTTTGACTCACGGGGATTTCC
AAGTCTCCACCCCATTGACGTCAATGGGAGTTTGTTTTGGCACCAAAATCAACGGGACTTTCCAAAATGT
CGTAACAACTCCGCCCCATTGACGCAAATGGGCGGTAGGCGTGTACGGTGGGAGGTCTATATAAGCAGAG
CTCTCTGGCTAACTAGAGAACCCACTGCGCCACCATGGTGAGCAAGGGCGAGGAGGATAACATGGCCATC
ATCAAGGAGTTCATGCGCTTCAAGGTGCACATGGAGGGCTCCGTGAACGGCCACGAGTTCGAGATCGAGG
GCGAGGGCGAGGGCCGCCCCTACGAGGGCACCCAGACCGCCAAGCTGAAGGTGACCAAGGGTGGCCCCCT
GCCCTTCGCCTGGGACATCCTGTCCCCTCAGTTCATGTACGGCTCCAAGGCCTACGTGAAGCACCCCGCC
GACATCCCCGACTACTTGAAGCTGTCCTTCCCCGAGGGCTTCAAGTGGGAGCGCGTGATGAACTTCGAGG
ACGGCGGCGTGGTGACCGTGACCCAGGACTCCTCCCTGCAGGACGGCGAGTTCATCTACAAGGTGAAGCT
GCGCGGCACCAACTTCCCCTCCGACGGCCCCGTAATGCAGAAGAAGACCATGGGCTGGGAGGCCTCCTCC
GAGCGGATGTACCCCGAGGACGGCGCCCTGAAGGGCGAGATCAAGCAGAGGCTGAAGCTGAAGGACGGCG
GCCACTACGACGCTGAGGTCAAGACCACCTACAAGGCCAAGAAGCCCGTGCAGCTGCCCGGCGCCTACAA
CGTCAACATCAAGTTGGACATCACCTCCCACAACGAGGACTACACCATCGTGGAACAGTACGAACGCGCC
GAGGGCCGCCACTCCACCGGCGGCATGGACGAGCTGTACAAGATGACCGAGTACAAGCCCACGGTGCGCC
TCGCCACCCGCGACGACGTCCCCAGGGCCGTACGCACCCTCGCCGCCGCGTTCGCCGACTACCCCGCCAC
GCGCCACACCGTCGATCCGGACCGCCACATCGAGCGGGTCACCGAGCTGCAAGAACTCTTCCTCACGCGC
GTCGGGCTCGACATCGGCAAGGTGTGGGTCGCGGACGACGGCGCCGCGGTGGCGGTCTGGACCACGCCGG
AGAGCGTCGAAGCGGGGGCGGTGTTCGCCGAGATCGGCCCGCGCATGGCCGAGTTGAGCGGTTCCCGGCT
GGCCGCGCAGCAACAGATGGAAGGCCTCCTGGCGCCGCACCGGCCCAAGGAGCCCGCGTGGTTCCTGGCC
ACCGTCGGCGTCTCGCCCGACCACCAGGGCAAGGGTCTGGGCAGCGCCGTCGTGCTCCCCGGAGTGGAGG
CGGCCGAGCGCGCCGGGGTGCCCGCCTTCCTGGAGACCTCCGCGCCCCGCAACCTCCCCTTCTACGAGCG
GCTCGGCTTCACCGTCACCGCCGACGTCGAGGTGCCCGAAGGACCGCGCACCTGGTGCATGACCCGCAAG
CCCGGTGCCTGACTCGAGTCTAGAGGGCCCGTTTAAACCCGCTGATCAGCCTCGACTGTGCCTTCTAGTT
GCCAGCCATCTGTTGTTTGCCCCTCCCCCGTGCCTTCCTTGACCCTGGAAGGTGCCACTCCCACTGTCCT
TTCCTAATAAAATGAGGAAATTGCATCGCATTGTCTGAGTAGGTGTCATTCTATTCTGGGGGGTGGGGTG
GGGCAGGACAGCAAGGGGGAGGATTGGGAAGACAATAGCAGGCATGCTGGGGATGCGGTGGGCTCTATGG
GCGGCCGCGGCGCTCTTCCGCTTCCTCGCTCACTGACTCGCTGCGCTCGGTCGTTCGGCTGCGGCGAGCG
GTATCAGCTCACTCAAAGGCGGTAATACGGTTATCCACAGAATCAGGGGATAACGCAGGAAAGAACATGT
GAGCAAAAGGCCAGCAAAAGGCCAGGAACCGTAAAAAGGCCGCGTTGCTGGCGTTTTTCCATAGGCTCCG
CCCCCCTGACGAGCATCACAAAAATCGACGCTCAAGTCAGAGGTGGCGAAACCCGACAGGACTATAAAGA
TACCAGGCGTTTCCCCCTGGAAGCTCCCTCGTGCGCTCTCCTGTTCCGACCCTGCCGCTTACCGGATACC
TGTCCGCCTTTCTCTCTTCGTGAAGCGTGGCGCTTTCTCATAGCTCACGCTGTAGGTATCTCAGTTCGGT
GTAGGTCGTTCGCTCCAAGCTGGGCTGTGTGCACGAACCCCCCGTTCAGCCCGACCGCTGCGCCTTATCC
GGTAACTATCGTCTTGAGTCCAACCCGGTAAGACACGACTTATCGCCACTGGCAGCAGCCACTGGTAACA
GGATTAGCAGAGCGAGGTATGTAGGCGGTGCTACAGAGTTCTTGAAGTGGTGGCCTAACTACGGCTACAC
TAGAAGAACAGTATTTGGTATCTGCGCTCTGCTGAAGCCAGTTACCTTCGGAAAAAGAGTTGGTAGCTCT
TGATCCGGCAAACAAACCACCGCTGGTAGCGGTGGTTTTTTTGTTTGCAAGCAGCAGATTACGCGCAGAA
AAAAAGGATCTCAAGAAGATCCTTTGATCTTTTCTACGGGGTCTGACGCTCAGTGGAACGAAAACTCACG
TTAAGGGATTTTGGTCATGAGATTATCAAAAAGGATCTTCACCTAGATCCTTTTAAATTAAAAATGAAGT
TTTAAATCAATCTAAAGTATATATGAGTAAACTTGGTCTGACAGTTACCAATGCTTAATCAGTGAGGCAC
CTATCTCAGCGATCTGTCTATTTCGTTCATCCATAGTTGCCTGACTCCCCGTCGTGTAGATAACTACGAT
ACGGGAGGGCTTACCATCTGGCCCCAGTGCTGCAATGATACCGCGAGACCCACGCTCACCGGCTCCAGAT
TTATCAGCAATAAACCAGCCAGCCGGAAGGGCCGAGCGCAGAAGTGGTCCTGCAACTTTATCCGCCTCCA
TCCAGTCTATTAATTGTTGCCGGGAAGCTAGAGTAAGTAGTTCGCCAGTTAATAGTTTGCGCAACGTTGT
TGCCATTGCTACAGGCATCGTGGTGTCACGCTCGTCGTTTGGTATGGCTTCATTCAGCTCCGGTTCCCAA
CGATCAAGGCGAGTTACATGATCCCCCATGTTGTGCAAAAAAGCGGTTAGCTCCTTCGGTCCTCCGATCG
TTGTCAGAAGTAAGTTGGCCGCAGTGTTATCACTCATGGTTATGGCAGCACTGCATAATTCTCTTACTGT
CATGCCATCCGTAAGATGCTTTTCTGTGACTGGTGAGTACTCAACCAAGTCATTCTGAGAATAGTGTATG
CGGCGACCGAGTTGCTCTTGCCCGGCGTCAATACGGGATAATACCGCGCCACATAGCAGAACTTTAAAAG
TGCTCATCATTGGAAAACGTTCTTCGGGGCGAAAACTCTCAAGGATCTTACCGCTGTTGAGATCCAGTTC
GATGTAACCCACTCGTGCACCCAACTGATCTTCAGCATCTTTTACTTTCACCAGCGTTTCTGGGTGAGCA
AAAACAGGAAGGCAAAATGCCGCAAAAAAGGGAATAAGGGCGACACGGAAATGTTGAATACTCATACTCT
TCCTTTTTCAATATTATTGAAGCATTTATCAGGGTTATTGTCTCATGAGCGGATACATATTTGAATGTAT
TTAGAAAAATAAACAAATAGGGGTTCCGCGCACATTTCCCCGAAAAGTGCCACCTGACGTCTAAGAAACC
ATTATTATCATGACATTAACCTATAAAAATAGGCGTATCACGAGGCCCTTTCGTCGGCGCGCCGCGGCCG
C
